Addgene plasmid #66709: pAAV CaMKIIa iChloC 2A tDimer
Purpose: Chloride-conducting Channelrhodopsin with neuron-specific promoter, plus red fluorescent protein
Depositing lab: Thomas Oertner. Depositing organization: Universitaetsklinikum Hamburg-Eppendorf. Publication: An improved chloride-conducting channelrhodopsin for light-induced inhibition of neuronal activity in vivo. Wietek J, Beltramo R, Scanziani M, Hegemann P, Oertner TG, Simon Wiegert J. Sci Rep. 2015 Oct 7;5:14807. doi: 10.1038/srep14807. PubMed 26443033.
Backbone
  Vector backbone: pAAV
  Backbone manufacturer: Stratagene
  Backbone size w/o insert (bp): 5384
  Total vector size (bp): 7826
  Modifications to backbone: CaMKIIa promoter
  Vector type: Mammalian Expression, AAV
Growth in bacteria
  Bacterial resistance: Ampicillin, 100 μg/mL
  Growth temperature: 37°C
  Growth strain: NEB Stable
  Copy number: High Copy
Gene/Insert 1
  Gene/Insert name: Channelrhodopsin-2 (alt name: ChR2, iChloC)
  Species: Synthetic; Chlamydomonas
  Insert size (bp): 927
  Mutation: E83Q,E90R,E101S,D156N,T159C
  Promoter: CaMKIIa
  Cloning method: Restriction Enzyme; 5′ cloning site EcoRI (not destroyed); 3′ cloning site KpnI (not destroyed)
  Sequencing primers: 5′ CAGGGCAAAGAGGAGCAGG; 3′ GATTCTCCTCCACGTCACCGC
Gene/Insert 2
  Gene/Insert name: red fluorescent protein (alt name: tDimer 2)
  Species: Discoma sp.
  Insert size (bp): 1395
  Promoter: CaMKIIa
  Cloning method: Restriction Enzyme; 5′ cloning site BamHI (not destroyed); 3′ cloning site HindIII (not destroyed)
  Sequencing primers: 5′ ggcagaggaagtcttctaacat; 3′ gtaatccagaggttgattatcg
Resource information
  A portion of this plasmid was derived from a plasmid made by: ChR originally from P.Hegemann, HU-Berlin Germany tDimer originally form R.Tsien USD USA
Terms and licenses: Academic/Nonprofit Terms; Industry Terms: Not Available to Industry
How to cite: pAAV CaMKIIa iChloC 2A tDimer was a gift from Thomas Oertner (Addgene plasmid # 66709 ; http://n2t.net/addgene:66709 ; RRID:Addgene_66709)
