[The description below was written by a language model from this plasmid's Addgene catalogue record, the feature table of its GenBank file and pLannotate feature annotations shown in this document.]
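Description:
pAAV CaMKIIa iChloC 2A tDimer is a 7.8 kb adeno-associated virus transfer plasmid built on the Stratagene pAAV backbone and intended for expression in mammalian neurons, either by direct transfection or after packaging into recombinant AAV. Two AAV2 inverted terminal repeats flank the expression cassette and provide the cis signals needed for replication and encapsidation of the vector genome when rep, cap and helper functions are supplied in trans. In bacteria the plasmid is maintained at high copy from a ColE1/pUC-type origin and selected with ampicillin through the β-lactamase gene. An M13 phage origin and small pBR322-derived remnants are also annotated in the backbone. The recommended recombination-deficient growth strain reflects the tendency of ITRs to rearrange.

The payload is driven by the mouse CaMKIIα promoter, which restricts expression to neurons. It directs a single transcript encoding iChloC, a truncated Chlamydomonas channelrhodopsin-2 carrying the substitutions E83Q, E90R, E101S, D156N and T159C. These changes convert the light-gated cation channel into a chloride-conducting one. iChloC is followed by the tandem-dimer red fluorescent protein tdimer2, derived from Discosoma. The automated feature list does not annotate the 2A element, but the construct name and the short gap between the two coding regions indicate a self-cleaving 2A peptide that yields the opsin and the fluorescent marker as separate proteins. A WPRE downstream enhances transcript stability and expression, and the human growth hormone polyadenylation signal terminates the message. The construct is used for light-induced inhibition of neuronal activity in vivo, with red fluorescence marking the expressing cells. The accompanying GenBank record covers only an 883 bp portion and annotates just a Kozak consensus.
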