Features (pLannotate 1.2.2; 15 found; start..end, strand, type, name):
     11..1299    +  promoter       CaMKII promoter: promoter for the mouse calcium/calmodulin-dependent kinase II α subunit
   1323..2248    +  CDS            ChR2 (fragment): N-terminal fragment of channelrhodopsin-2 from the alga Chlamydomonas reinhardtii (Nagel et al., 2003) blue light-activated cation channel
   2334..3725    +  CDS            tdimer2(12): tdimer2(12) is a basic (constitutively fluorescent) orange fluorescent protein published in 2002, derived from Discosoma sp.. It has low acid sensitivity.
   3756..4344    +  misc_feature   WPRE: woodchuck hepatitis virus posttranscriptional regulatory element
   4345..4365    +  misc_feature   MCS (fragment): pBluescript multiple cloning site
   4424..4900    +  polyA_signal   hGH poly(A) signal: human growth hormone polyadenylation signal
   4940..5080    +  repeat_region  AAV2 ITR: inverted terminal repeat of adeno-associated virus serotype 2 inverted
   5085..5136    -  misc_feature   bom (fragment): basis of mobility region from pBR322
   5155..5535    +  rep_origin     M13 ori (sequence partly withheld): M13 bacteriophage origin of replication; arrow indicates direction of (+) strand synthesis
   5611..5660    -  misc_feature   bom (fragment): basis of mobility region from pBR322
   5762..5797    -  CDS            rop (fragment): Rop protein, which maintains plasmids at low copy number; rop
   5892..5996    +  promoter       AmpR promoter: bla
   5997..6857    +  CDS            AmpR: β-lactamase; bla; confers resistance to ampicillin, carbenicillin, and related antibiotics
   7028..7616    +  rep_origin     ori: high-copy-number ColE1/pMB1/pBR322/pUC origin of replication
   7678..7818    -  repeat_region  AAV2 ITR: inverted terminal repeat of adeno-associated virus serotype 2 inverted
>Addgene plasmid #66709 | pAAV CaMKIIa iChloC 2A tDimer | depositor full sequence | sequence record 114016 | pAAV CaMKIIa iChloC 2A tDimer sequence 7826 bps
ACGCGTTTAACATTATGGCCTTAGGTCACTTCATCTCCATGGGGTTCTTCTTCTGATTTTCTAGAAAATG
AGATGGGGGTGCAGAGAGCTTCCTCAGTGACCTGCCCAGGGTCACATCAGAAATGTCAGAGCTAGAACTT
GAACTCAGATTACTAATCTTAAATTCCATGCCTTGGGGGCATGCAAGTACGATATACAGAAGGAGTGAAC
TCATTAGGGCAGATGACCAATGAGTTTAGGAAAGAAGAGTCCAGGGCAGGGTACATCTACACCACCCGCC
CAGCCCTGGGTGAGTCCAGCCACGTTCACCTCATTATAGTTGCCTCTCTCCAGTCCTACCTTGACGGGAA
GCACAAGCAGAAACTGGGACAGGAGCCCCAGGAGACCAAATCTTCATGGTCCCTCTGGGAGGATGGGTGG
GGAGAGCTGTGGCAGAGGCCTCAGGAGGGGCCCTGCTGCTCAGTGGTGACAGATAGGGGTGAGAAAGCAG
ACAGAGTCATTCCGTCAGCATTCTGGGTCTGTTTGGTACTTCTTCTCACGCTAAGGTGGCGGTGTGATAT
GCACAATGGCTAAAAAGCAGGGAGAGCTGGAAAGAAACAAGGACAGAGACAGAGGCCAAGTCAACCAGAC
CAATTCCCAGAGGAAGCAAAGAAACCATTACAGAGACTACAAGGGGGAAGGGAAGGAGAGATGAATTAGC
TTCCCCTGTAAACCTTAGAACCCAGCTGTTGCCAGGGCAACGGGGCAATACCTGTCTCTTCAGAGGAGAT
GAAGTTGCCAGGGTAACTACATCCTGTCTTTCTCAAGGACCATCCCAGAATGTGGCACCCACTAGCCGTT
ACCATAGCAACTGCCTCTTTGCCCCACTTAATCCCATCCCGTCTGTTAAAAGGGCCCTATAGTTGGAGGT
GGGGGAGGTAGGAAGAGCGATGATCACTTGTGGACTAAGTTTGTTCGCATCCCCTTCTCCAACCCCCTCA
GTACATCACCCTGGGGGAACAGGGTCCACTTGCTCCTGGGCCCACACAGTCCTGCAGTATTGTGTATATA
AGGCCAGGGCAAAGAGGAGCAGGTTTTAAAGTGAAAGGCAGGCAGGTGTTGGGGAGGCAGTTACCGGGGC
AACGGGAACAGGGCGTTTCGGAGGTGGTTGCCATGGGGACCTGGATGCTGACGAAGGCTCGCGAGGCTGT
GAGCAGCCACAGTGCCCTGCTCAGAAGCCCCAAGCTCGTCAGTCAAGCCGGTTCTCCGTTTGCACTCAGG
AGCACGGGCAGGCGAGTGGCCCCTAGTTCTGGGGGCAGCTCGAATTCAAGCTGCTAGCCACCATGGATTA
TGGAGGCGCCCTGAGTGCCGTTGGGCGCGAGCTGCTATTTGTAACGAACCCAGTAGTCGTCAATGGCTCT
GTACTTGTGCCTGAGGACCAGTGTTACTGCGCGGGCTGGATTGAGTCGCGTGGCACAAACGGTGCCCAAA
CGGCGTCGAACGTGCTGCAATGGCTTGCTGCTGGCTTCTCCATCCTACTGCTTATGTTTTACGCCTACCA
AACATGGAAGTCAACCTGCGGCTGGGAGCAGATCTATGTGTGCGCTATCAGGATGGTCAAGGTGATTCTC
GAGTTCTTCTTCTCGTTTAAGAACCCGTCCATGCTGTATCTAGCCACAGGCCACCGCGTCCAGTGGTTGC
GTTACGCCGAGTGGCTTCTCACCTGCCCGGTCATTCTCATTCACCTGTCAAACCTGACGGGCTTGTCCAA
CGACTACAGCAGGCGCACCATGGGTCTGCTTGTGTCTAATATTGGCTGTATTGTGTGGGGCGCCACTTCC
GCCATGGCCACCGGATACGTCAAGGTCATCTTCTTCTGCCTGGGTCTGTGTTATGGTGCTAACACGTTCT
TTCACGCTGCCAAGGCCTACATCGAGGGTTACCACACCGTGCCGAAGGGCCGGTGTCGCCAGGTGGTGAC
TGGCATGGCTTGGCTCTTCTTCGTATCATGGGGTATGTTCCCCATCCTGTTCATCCTCGGCCCCGAGGGC
TTCGGCGTCCTGAGCGTGTACGGCTCCACCGTCGGCCACACCATCATTGACCTGATGTCGAAGAACTGCT
GGGGTCTGCTCGGCCACTACCTGCGCGTGCTGATCCACGAGCATATCCTCATCCACGGCGACATTCGCAA
GACCACCAAATTGAACATTGGTGGCACTGAGATTGAGGTCGAGACGCTGGTGGAGGACGAGGCCGAGGCT
GGCGCGGTACCCGCGGCCGAGGGCAGAGGAAGTCTTCTAACATGCGGTGACGTGGAGGAGAATCCCGGCC
CTGCACCGGGATCCGCGGCCGCCATGGTGGCCTCCTCCGAGGACGTCATCAAAGAGTTCATGCGCTTCAA
GGTGCGCATGGAGGGCTCCGTGAACGGCCACGAGTTCGAGATCGAGGGCGAGGGCGAGGGCCGCCCCTAC
GAGGGCACCCAGACCGCCAAGCTGAAGGTGACCAAGGGCGGCCCCCTGCCCTTCGCCTGGGACATCCTGT
CCCCCCAGTTCCAGTACGGCTCCAAGGCGTACGTGAAGCACCCCGCCGACATCCCCGACTACAAGAAGCT
GTCCTTCCCCGAGGGCTTCAAGTGGGAGCGCGTGATGAACTTCGAGGACGGCGGCGTGGTGACCGTGACC
CAGGACTCCTCCCTGCAGGACGGCACGCTGATCTACAAGGTGAAGTTCCGCGGCACCAACTTCCCCCCCG
ACGGCCCCGTAATGCAGAAGAAGACCATGGGCTGGGAGGCCTCCACCGAGCGCCTGTACCCCCGCGACGG
CGTGCTGAAGGGCGAGATCCACCAGGCCCTGAAGCTGAAGGACGGCGGCCACTACCTGGTGGAGTTCAAG
ACCATCTACATGGCCAAGAAGCCCGTGCAGCTGCCCGGCTACTACTACGTGGACACCAAGCTGGACATCA
CCTCCCACAACGAGGACTACACCATCGTGGAACAGTACGAGCGCTCCGAGGGCCGCCACCACCTGTTCCT
GGGGCATGGCACCGGCAGCACCGGCAGCGGCAGCTCCGGCACCGCCTCCTCCGAGGACGTCATCAAAGAG
TTCATGCGCTTCAAGGTGCGCATGGAGGGCTCCGTGAACGGCCACGAGTTCGAGATCGAGGGCGAGGGCG
AGGGCCGCCCCTACGAGGGCACCCAGACCGCCAAGCTGAAGGTGACCAAGGGCGGCCCCCTGCCCTTCGC
CTGGGACATCCTGTCCCCCCAGTTCCAGTACGGCTCCAAGGCGTACGTGAAGCACCCCGCCGACATCCCC
GACTACAAGAAGCTGTCCTTCCCCGAGGGCTTCAAGTGGGAGCGCGTGATGAACTTCGAGGACGGCGGCG
TGGTGACCGTGACCCAGGACTCCTCCCTGCAGGACGGCACGCTGATCTACAAGGTGAAGTTCCGCGGCAC
CAACTTCCCCCCCGACGGCCCCGTAATGCAGAAGAAGACCATGGGCTGGGAGGCCTCCACCGAGCGCCTG
TACCCCCGCGACGGCGTGCTGAAGGGCGAGATCCACCAGGCCCTGAAGCTGAAGGACGGCGGCCACTACC
TGGTGGAGTTCAAGACCATCTACATGGCCAAGAAGCCCGTGCAGCTGCCCGGCTACTACTACGTGGACAC
CAAGCTGGACATCACCTCCCACAACGAGGACTACACCATCGTGGAACAGTACGAGCGCTCCGAGGGCCGC
CACCACCTGTTCCTGTAGGTCGACTTCGAGCAAAAGCTTATCGATAATCAACCTCTGGATTACAAAATTT
GTGAAAGATTGACTGGTATTCTTAACTATGTTGCTCCTTTTACGCTATGTGGATACGCTGCTTTAATGCC
TTTGTATCATGCTATTGCTTCCCGTATGGCTTTCATTTTCTCCTCCTTGTATAAATCCTGGTTGCTGTCT
CTTTATGAGGAGTTGTGGCCCGTTGTCAGGCAACGTGGCGTGGTGTGCACTGTGTTTGCTGACGCAACCC
CCACTGGTTGGGGCATTGCCACCACCTGTCAGCTCCTTTCCGGGACTTTCGCTTTCCCCCTCCCTATTGC
CACGGCGGAACTCATCGCCGCCTGCCTTGCCCGCTGCTGGACAGGGGCTCGGCTGTTGGGCACTGACAAT
TCCGTGGTGTTGTCGGGGAAATCATCGTCCTTTCCTTGGCTGCTCGCCTGTGTTGCCACCTGGATTCTGC
GCGGGACGTCCTTCTGCTACGTCCCTTCGGCCCTCAATCCAGCGGACCTTCCTTCCCGCGGCCTGCTGCC
GGCTCTGCGGCCTCTTCCGCGTCTTCGCCTTCGCCCTCAGACGAGTCGGATCTCCCTTTGGGCCGCCTCC
CCGCATCGATACCGTCGACCTCGAGACGCGATCGCGGCGCGCCGGCCTCTCTGGCCTCGACCTCGAGTCT
AGAGATGATCTACGGGTGGCATCCCTGTGACCCCTCCCCAGTGCCTCTCCTGGCCCTGGAAGTTGCCACT
CCAGTGCCCACCAGCCTTGTCCTAATAAAATTAAGTTGCATCATTTTGTCTGACTAGGTGTCCTTCTATA
ATATTATGGGGTGGAGGGGGGTGGTATGGAGCAAGGGGCAAGTTGGGAAGACAACCTGTAGGGCCTGCGG
GGTCTATTGGGAACCAAGCTGGAGTGCAGTGGCACAATCTTGGCTCACTGCAATCTCCGCCTCCTGGGTT
CAAGCGATTCTCCTGCCTCAGCCTCCCGAGTTGTTGGGATTCCAGGCATGCATGACCAGGCTCAGCTAAT
TTTTGTTTTTTTGGTAGAGACGGGGTTTCACCATATTGGCCAGGCTGGTCTCCAACTCCTAATCTCAGGT
GATCTACCCACCTTGGCCTCCCAAATTGCTGGGATTACAGGCGTGAACCACTGCTCCCTTCCCTGTCCTT
CTGATTTTGTAGGTAACCACGTGCGGACCGAGCGGCCGCAGGAACCCCTAGTGATGGAGTTGGCCACTCC
CTCTCTGCGCGCTCGCTCGCTCACTGAGGCCGGGCGACCAAAGGTCGCCCGACGCCCGGGCTTTGCCCGG
GCGGCCTCAGTGAGCGAGCGAGCGCGCAGCTGCCTGCAGGGGCGCCTGATGCGGTATTTTCTCCTTACGC
ATCTGTGCGGTATTTCACACCGCATA
[142 nt withheld, positions 5137-5278]
C
[141 nt withheld, positions 5280-5420]
CCTTTGACGTTGGAGTCCACGTTCTTT
[37 nt withheld, positions 5448-5484]
ACCCTATCTCGGGCTATTCTTTTGATTTATAAGGGATTTTGCCGATTTCGGCCTATTGGTTAAAAAATGA
GCTGATTTAACAAAAATTTAACGCGAATTTTAACAAAATATTAACGTTTACAATTTTATGGTGCACTCTC
AGTACAATCTGCTCTGATGCCGCATAGTTAAGCCAGCCCCGACACCCGCCAACACCCGCTGACGCGCCCT
GACGGGCTTGTCTGCTCCCGGCATCCGCTTACAGACAAGCTGTGACCGTCTCCGGGAGCTGCATGTGTCA
GAGGTTTTCACCGTCATCACCGAAACGCGCGAGACGAAAGGGCCTCGTGATACGCCTATTTTTATAGGTT
AATGTCATGATAATAATGGTTTCTTAGACGTCAGGTGGCACTTTTCGGGGAAATGTGCGCGGAACCCCTA
TTTGTTTATTTTTCTAAATACATTCAAATATGTATCCGCTCATGAGACAATAACCCTGATAAATGCTTCA
ATAATATTGAAAAAGGAAGAGTATGAGTATTCAACATTTCCGTGTCGCCCTTATTCCCTTTTTTGCGGCA
TTTTGCCTTCCTGTTTTTGCTCACCCAGAAACGCTGGTGAAAGTAAAAGATGCTGAAGATCAGTTGGGTG
CACGAGTGGGTTACATCGAACTGGATCTCAACAGCGGTAAGATCCTTGAGAGTTTTCGCCCCGAAGAACG
TTTTCCAATGATGAGCACTTTTAAAGTTCTGCTATGTGGCGCGGTATTATCCCGTATTGACGCCGGGCAA
GAGCAACTCGGTCGCCGCATACACTATTCTCAGAATGACTTGGTTGAGTACTCACCAGTCACAGAAAAGC
ATCTTACGGATGGCATGACAGTAAGAGAATTATGCAGTGCTGCCATAACCATGAGTGATAACACTGCGGC
CAACTTACTTCTGACAACGATCGGAGGACCGAAGGAGCTAACCGCTTTTTTGCACAACATGGGGGATCAT
GTAACTCGCCTTGATCGTTGGGAACCGGAGCTGAATGAAGCCATACCAAACGACGAGCGTGACACCACGA
TGCCTGTAGCAATGGCAACAACGTTGCGCAAACTATTAACTGGCGAACTACTTACTCTAGCTTCCCGGCA
ACAATTAATAGACTGGATGGAGGCGGATAAAGTTGCAGGACCACTTCTGCGCTCGGCCCTTCCGGCTGGC
TGGTTTATTGCTGATAAATCTGGAGCCGGTGAGCGTGGGTCTCGCGGTATCATTGCAGCACTGGGGCCAG
ATGGTAAGCCCTCCCGTATCGTAGTTATCTACACGACGGGGAGTCAGGCAACTATGGATGAACGAAATAG
ACAGATCGCTGAGATAGGTGCCTCACTGATTAAGCATTGGTAACTGTCAGACCAAGTTTACTCATATATA
CTTTAGATTGATTTAAAACTTCATTTTTAATTTAAAAGGATCTAGGTGAAGATCCTTTTTGATAATCTCA
TGACCAAAATCCCTTAACGTGAGTTTTCGTTCCACTGAGCGTCAGACCCCGTAGAAAAGATCAAAGGATC
TTCTTGAGATCCTTTTTTTCTGCGCGTAATCTGCTGCTTGCAAACAAAAAAACCACCGCTACCAGCGGTG
GTTTGTTTGCCGGATCAAGAGCTACCAACTCTTTTTCCGAAGGTAACTGGCTTCAGCAGAGCGCAGATAC
CAAATACTGTCCTTCTAGTGTAGCCGTAGTTAGGCCACCACTTCAAGAACTCTGTAGCACCGCCTACATA
CCTCGCTCTGCTAATCCTGTTACCAGTGGCTGCTGCCAGTGGCGATAAGTCGTGTCTTACCGGGTTGGAC
TCAAGACGATAGTTACCGGATAAGGCGCAGCGGTCGGGCTGAACGGGGGGTTCGTGCACACAGCCCAGCT
TGGAGCGAACGACCTACACCGAACTGAGATACCTACAGCGTGAGCTATGAGAAAGCGCCACGCTTCCCGA
AGGGAGAAAGGCGGACAGGTATCCGGTAAGCGGCAGGGTCGGAACAGGAGAGCGCACGAGGGAGCTTCCA
GGGGGAAACGCCTGGTATCTTTATAGTCCTGTCGGGTTTCGCCACCTCTGACTTGAGCGTCGATTTTTGT
GATGCTCGTCAGGGGGGCGGAGCCTATGGAAAAACGCCAGCAACGCGGCCTTTTTACGGTTCCTGGCCTT
TTGCTGGCCTTTTGCTCACATGTCCTGCAGGCAGCTGCGCGCTCGCTCGCTCACTGAGGCCGCCCGGGCA
AAGCCCGGGCGTCGGGCGACCTTTGGTCGCCCGGCCTCAGTGAGCGAGCGAGCGCGCAGAGAGGGAGTGG
CCAACTCCATCACTAGGGGTTCCTGCGGCCGC
