LOCUS       Exported 883 bp ds-DNA linear SYN 18-MAY-2021
DEFINITION  Chloride-conducting Channelrhodopsin with neuron-specific promoter,
            plus red fluorescent protein.
ACCESSION   .
VERSION     .
KEYWORDS    pAAV CaMKIIa iChloC 2A tDimer
SOURCE      synthetic DNA construct
  ORGANISM  synthetic DNA construct
REFERENCE   1 (bases 1 to 883)
  AUTHORS   Wietek J, Beltramo R, Scanziani M, Hegemann P, Oertner TG, Simon
            Wiegert J
  TITLE     An improved chloride-conducting channelrhodopsin for light-induced
            inhibition of neuronal activity in vivo.
  JOURNAL   Sci Rep. 2015 Oct 7;5:14807. doi: 10.1038/srep14807.
  PUBMED    26443033
REFERENCE   2 (bases 1 to 883)
  AUTHORS   .
  TITLE     Direct Submission
  JOURNAL   Exported May 18, 2021 from SnapGene Server 1.1.58
            http://www.snapgene.com
FEATURES             Location/Qualifiers
     source          1..883
                     /organism="synthetic DNA construct"
                     /mol_type="other DNA"
     regulatory      41..50
                     /regulatory_class="other"
                     /note="vertebrate consensus sequence for strong initiation
                     of translation (Kozak, 1987)"
ORIGIN
        1 tggcccctag ttctgggggc agctcgaatt caagctgcta gccaccatgg attatggagg
       61 cgccctgagt gccgttgggc gcgagctgct atttgtaacg aacccagtag tcgtcaatgg
      121 ctctgtactt gtgcctgagg accagtgtta ctgcgcgggc tggattgagt cgcgtggcac
      181 aaacggtgcc caaacggcgt cgaacgtgct gcaatggctt gctgctggct tctccatcct
      241 actgcttatg ttttacgcct accaaacatg gaagtcaacc tgcggctggg agcagatcta
      301 tgtgtgcgct atcaggatgg tcaaggtgat tctcgagttc ttcttctcgt ttaagaaccc
      361 gtccatgctg tatctagcca caggccaccg cgtccagtgg ttgcgttacg ccgagtggct
      421 tctcacctgc ccggtcattc tcattcacct gtcaaacctg acgggcttgt ccaacgacta
      481 cagcaggcgc accatgggtc tgcttgtgtc taatattggc tgtattgtgt ggggcgccac
      541 ttccgccatg gccaccggat acgtcaaggt catcttcttc tgcctgggtc tgtgttatgg
      601 tgctaacacg ttctttcacg ctgccaaggc ctacatcgag ggttaccaca ccgtgccgaa
      661 gggccggtgt cgccaggtgg tgactggcat ggcttggctc ttcttcgtat catggggtat
      721 gttccccatc ctgttcatcc tcggccccga gggcttcggc gtcctgagcg tgtacggctc
      781 caccgtcggc cacaccatca ttgacctgat gtcgaagaac tgctggggtc tgctcggcca
      841 ctacctgcgc gtgctgatcc acgagcatat cctcatccac ggc
//
