>Addgene plasmid #66709 | pAAV CaMKIIa iChloC 2A tDimer | depositor partial sequence | sequence record 114017 | iChloC , Primer 5' CAGGGCAAAGAGGAGCAGG, Primer 3'GATTCTCCTCCACGTCACCGC
ATGGATTATGGAGGCGCCCTGAGTGCCGTTGGGCGCGAGCTGCTATTTGTAACGAACCCAGTAGTCGTCA
ATGGCTCTGTACTTGTGCCTGAGGACCAGTGTTACTGCGCGGGCTGGATTGAGTCGCGTGGCACAAACGG
TGCCCAAACGGCGTCGAACGTGCTGCAATGGCTTGCTGCTGGCTTCTCCATCCTACTGCTTATGTTTTAC
GCCTACCAAACATGGAAGTCAACCTGCGGCTGGGAGCAGATCTATGTGTGCGCTATCAGGATGGTCAAGG
TGATTCTCGAGTTCTTCTTCTCGTTTAAGAACCCGTCCATGCTGTATCTAGCCACAGGCCACCGCGTCCA
GTGGTTGCGTTACGCCGAGTGGCTTCTCACCTGCCCGGTCATTCTCATTCACCTGTCAAACCTGACGGGC
TTGTCCAACGACTACAGCAGGCGCACCATGGGTCTGCTTGTGTCTAATATTGGCTGTATTGTGTGGGGCG
CCACTTCCGCCATGGCCACCGGATACGTCAAGGTCATCTTCTTCTGCCTGGGTCTGTGTTATGGTGCTAA
CACGTTCTTTCACGCTGCCAAGGCCTACATCGAGGGTTACCACACCGTGCCGAAGGGCCGGTGTCGCCAG
GTGGTGACTGGCATGGCTTGGCTCTTCTTCGTATCATGGGGTATGTTCCCCATCCTGTTCATCCTCGGCC
CCGAGGGCTTCGGCGTCCTGAGCGTGTACGGCTCCACCGTCGGCCACACCATCATTGACCTGATGTCGAA
GAACTGCTGGGGTCTGCTCGGCCACTACCTGCGCGTGCTGATCCACGAGCATATCCTCATCCACGGCGAC
ATTCGCAAGACCACCAAATTGAACATTGGTGGCACTGAGATTGAGGTCGAGACGCTGGTGGAGGACGAGG
CCGAGGCTGGCGCGGTA
