>Addgene plasmid #66709 | pAAV CaMKIIa iChloC 2A tDimer | depositor partial sequence | sequence record 114018 | tDimer, Primer 5'  ggcagaggaagtcttctaacat, Primer 3' gtaatccagaggttgattatcg
ATGGTGGCCTCCTCCGAGGACGTCATCAAAGAGTTCATGCGCTTCAAGGTGCGCATGGAGGGCTCCGTGA
ACGGCCACGAGTTCGAGATCGAGGGCGAGGGCGAGGGCCGCCCCTACGAGGGCACCCAGACCGCCAAGCT
GAAGGTGACCAAGGGCGGCCCCCTGCCCTTCGCCTGGGACATCCTGTCCCCCCAGTTCCAGTACGGCTCC
AAGGCGTACGTGAAGCACCCCGCCGACATCCCCGACTACAAGAAGCTGTCCTTCCCCGAGGGCTTCAAGT
GGGAGCGCGTGATGAACTTCGAGGACGGCGGCGTGGTGACCGTGACCCAGGACTCCTCCCTGCAGGACGG
CACGCTGATCTACAAGGTGAAGTTCCGCGGCACCAACTTCCCCCCCGACGGCCCCGTAATGCAGAAGAAG
ACCATGGGCTGGGAGGCCTCCACCGAGCGCCTGTACCCCCGCGACGGCGTGCTGAAGGGCGAGATCCACC
AGGCCCTGAAGCTGAAGGACGGCGGCCACTACCTGGTGGAGTTCAAGACCATCTACATGGCCAAGAAGCC
CGTGCAGCTGCCCGGCTACTACTACGTGGACACCAAGCTGGACATCACCTCCCACAACGAGGACTACACC
ATCGTGGAACAGTACGAGCGCTCCGAGGGCCGCCACCACCTGTTCCTGGGGCATGGCACCGGCAGCACCG
GCAGCGGCAGCTCCGGCACCGCCTCCTCCGAGGACGTCATCAAAGAGTTCATGCGCTTCAAGGTGCGCAT
GGAGGGCTCCGTGAACGGCCACGAGTTCGAGATCGAGGGCGAGGGCGAGGGCCGCCCCTACGAGGGCACC
CAGACCGCCAAGCTGAAGGTGACCAAGGGCGGCCCCCTGCCCTTCGCCTGGGACATCCTGTCCCCCCAGT
TCCAGTACGGCTCCAAGGCGTACGTGAAGCACCCCGCCGACATCCCCGACTACAAGAAGCTGTCCTTCCC
CGAGGGCTTCAAGTGGGAGCGCGTGATGAACTTCGAGGACGGCGGCGTGGTGACCGTGACCCAGGACTCC
TCCCTGCAGGACGGCACGCTGATCTACAAGGTGAAGTTCCGCGGCACCAACTTCCCCCCCGACGGCCCCG
TAATGCAGAAGAAGACCATGGGCTGGGAGGCCTCCACCGAGCGCCTGTACCCCCGCGACGGCGTGCTGAA
GGGCGAGATCCACCAGGCCCTGAAGCTGAAGGACGGCGGCCACTACCTGGTGGAGTTCAAGACCATCTAC
ATGGCCAAGAAGCCCGTGCAGCTGCCCGGCTACTACTACGTGGACACCAAGCTGGACATCACCTCCCACA
ACGAGGACTACACCATCGTGGAACAGTACGAGCGCTCCGAGGGCCGCCACCACCTGTTCCTGTAG
