>Addgene plasmid #66709 | pAAV CaMKIIa iChloC 2A tDimer | addgene partial sequence | sequence record 118819 | WPRE-R 5'-CATAGCGTAAAAGGAGCAACA-3'
TTGTAATCCAGAGGTTGATTATCGATAAGCTTTTGCTCGAAGTCGACCTACAGGAACAGGTGGTGGCGGC
CCTCGGAGCGCTCGTACTGTTCCACGATGGTGTAGTCCTCGTTGTGGGAGGTGATGTCCAGCTTGGTGTC
CACGTAGTAGTAGCCGGGCAGCTGCACGGGCTTCTTGGCCATGTAGATGGTCTTGAACTCCACCAGGTAG
TGGCCGCCGTCCTTCAGCTTCAGGGCCTGGTGGATCTCGCCCTTCAGCACGCCGTCGCGGGGGTACAGGC
GCTCGGTGGAGGCCTCCCAGCCCATGGTCTTCTTCTGCATTACGGGGCCGTCGGGGGGGAAGTTGGTGCC
GCGGAACTTCACCTTGTAGATCAGCGTGCCGTCCTGCAGGGAGGAGTCCTGGGTCACGGTCACCACGCCG
CCGTCCTCGAAGTTCATCACGCGCTCCCACTTGAAGCCCTCGGGGAAGGACAGCTTCTTGTAGTCGGGGA
TGTCGGCGGGGTGCTTCACGTACGCCTTGGAGCCGTACTGGAACTGGGGGGACAGGATGTCCCAGGCGAA
GGGCAGGGGGCCGCCCTTGGTCACCTTCAGCTTGGCGGTCTGGGTGCCCTCGTAGGGGCGGCCCTCGCCC
TCGCCCTCGATCTCGAACTCGTGGCCGTTCACGGAGCCCTCCATGCGCACCTTGAAGCGCATGAACTCTT
TGATGACGTCCTCGGAGGAGGCGGTGCCGGAGCTGCCGCTGCCGGTGCTGCCGGTGCCATGCCCC
